>Addgene plasmid #73285 | pCfB3043(gRNA XI-1) | depositor full sequence | sequence record 166365 | Full plasmid sequence
TCGCGCGTTTCGGTGATGACGGTGAAAACCTCTGACACATGCAGCTCCCGGAGACGGTCACAGCTTGTCT
GTAAGCGGATGCCGGGAGCAGACAAGCCCGTCAGGGCGCGTCAGCGGGCTGCATTTAAATGATCTGTTTA
GCTTGCCTCGTCCCCGCCGGGTCACCCGGCCAGCGACATGGAGGCCCAGAATACCCTCCTTGACAGTCTT
GACGTGCGCAGCTCAGGGGCATGATGTGACTGTCGCCCGTACATTTAGCCCATACATCCCCATGTATAAT
CATTTGCATCCATACATTTTGATGGCCGCACGGCGCGAAGCAAAAATTACGGCTCCTCGCTGCAGACCTG
CGAGCAGGGAAACGCTCCCCTCACAGACGCGTTGAATTGTCCCCACGCCGCGCCCCTGTAGAGAAATATA
AAAGGTTAGGATTTGCCACTGAGGTTCTTCTTTCATATACTTCCTTTTAAAATCTTGCTAGGATACAGTT
CTCACATCACATCCGAACATAAACAACCATGGGTACCACTCTTGACGACACGGCTTACCGGTACCGCACC
AGTGTCCCGGGGGACGCCGAGGCCATCGAGGCACTGGATGGGTCCTTCACCACCGACACCGTTTTCCGCG
TCACCACCACCGGGGACGGCTTCACCCTGCGGGAGGTGCCGGTGGACCCGCCCCTGACCAAGGTGTTCCC
CGACGACGAATCGGACGACGAATCGGACGACGGGGAGGACGGCGACCCGGACTCCCGGACGTTCGTCGCG
TACGGGGACGACGGCGACCTGGCGGGCTTCGTGGTCGTCTCGTACTCCGGCTGGAACCGCCGGCTGACCG
TCGAGGACATCGAGGTCGCCCCGGAGCACCGGGGGCACGGGGTCGGGCGCGCGTTGATGGGGCTCGCGAC
GGAGTTCGCCCGCGAGCGGGGCGCCGGGCACCTCTGGCTGGAGGTCACCAACGTCAACGCACCGGCGATC
CACGCGTACCGGCGGATGGGGTTCACCCTCTGCGGCCTGGACACCGCCCTGTACGACGGCACCGCCTCGG
ACGGCGAGCAGGCGCTCTACATGAGCATGCCCTGCCCCTAATCAGTACTGACAATAAAAAGATTCTTGTT
TTCAAGAACTTGTCATTTGTATAGTTTTTTTATATTGTAGTTGTTCTATTTTAATCAAATGTTAGCGTGA
TTTATATTTTTTTTCGCCTCGACATCATCTGCCCAGATGCGAAGTTAAGTGCGCAGAAAGTAATATCATG
CGTCAATCGTATGTGAATGCTGGTCGCTATACTGCTGTCGATTCGATACTAACGCCGCCATCCAGTGTCG
AAAACGAGCTGCGGCCGCCTACAGGGCGCGTCCATTCGCCATTCAGGCTGCGCAACTGTTGGGAAGGGCG
ATCGGTGCGGGCCTCTTCGCTATTACGCCAGCTGGAATGCGTGCGATAGGGAACAAAAGCTGGAGCTTCT
TTGAAAAGATAATGTATGATTATGCTTTCACTCATATTTATACAGAAACTTGATGTTTTCTTTCGAGTAT
ATACAAGGTGATTACATGTACGTTTGAAGTACAACTCTAGATTTTGTAGTGCCCTCTTGGGCTAGCGGTA
AAGGTGCGCATTTTTTCACACCCTACAATGTTCTGTTCAAAAGATTTTGGTCAAACGCTGTAGAAGTGAA
AGTTGGTGCGCATGTTTCGGCGTTCGAAACTTCTCCGCAGTGAAAGATAAATGATCGCAATGCGATGTTA
GTTTAGGTTTTAGAGCTAGAAATAGCAAGTTAAAATAAGGCTAGTCCGTTATCAACTTGAAAAAGTGGCA
CCGAGTCGGTGGTGCTTTTTTTGTTTTTTATGTCTTCGAGTCATGTAATTAGTTAATCGCGTGCATTCCA
GCTGCATTAATGAATCGGCCAACGCGCGGGGAGAGGCGGTTTGCGTATTGGGCGCTCTTCCGCTTCCTCG
CTCACTGACTCGCTGCGCTCGGTCGTTCGGCTGCGGCGAGCGGTATCAGCTCACTCAAAGGCGGTAATAC
GGTTATCCACAGAATCAGGGGATAACGCAGGAAAGAACATGTGAGCAAAAGGCCAGCAAAAGGCCAGGAA
CCGTAAAAAGGCCGCGTTGCTGGCGTTTTTCCATAGGCTCCGCCCCCCTGACGAGCATCACAAAAATCGA
CGCTCAAGTCAGAGGTGGCGAAACCCGACAGGACTATAAAGATACCAGGCGTTTCCCCCTGGAAGCTCCC
TCGTGCGCTCTCCTGTTCCGACCCTGCCGCTTACCGGATACCTGTCCGCCTTTCTCCCTTCGGGAAGCGT
GGCGCTTTCTCATAGCTCACGCTGTAGGTATCTCAGTTCGGTGTAGGTCGTTCGCTCCAAGCTGGGCTGT
GTGCACGAACCCCCCGTTCAGCCCGACCGCTGCGCCTTATCCGGTAACTATCGTCTTGAGTCCAACCCGG
TAAGACACGACTTATCGCCACTGGCAGCAGCCACTGGTAACAGGATTAGCAGAGCGAGGTATGTAGGCGG
TGCTACAGAGTTCTTGAAGTGGTGGCCTAACTACGGCTACACTAGAAGGACAGTATTTGGTATCTGCGCT
CTGCTGAAGCCAGTTACCTTCGGAAAAAGAGTTGGTAGCTCTTGATCCGGCAAACAAACCACCGCTGGTA
GCGGTGGTTTTTTTGTTTGCAAGCAGCAGATTACGCGCAGAAAAAAAGGATCTCAAGAAGATCCTTTGAT
CTTTTCTACGGGGTCTGACGCTCAGTGGAACGAAAACTCACGTTAAGGGATTTTGGTCATGAGATTATCA
AAAAGGATCTTCACCTAGATCCTTTTAAATTAAAAATGAAGTTTTAAATCAATCTAAAGTATATATGAGT
AAACTTGGTCTGACAGTTACCAATGCTTAATCAGTGAGGCACCTATCTCAGCGATCTGTCTATTTCGTTC
ATCCATAGTTGCCTGACTCCCCGTCGTGTAGATAACTACGATACGGGAGGGCTTACCATCTGGCCCCAGT
GCTGCAATGATACCGCGAGACCCACGCTCACCGGCTCCAGATTTATCAGCAATAAACCAGCCAGCCGGAA
GGGCCGAGCGCAGAAGTGGTCCTGCAACTTTATCCGCCTCCATCCAGTCTATTAATTGTTGCCGGGAAGC
TAGAGTAAGTAGTTCGCCAGTTAATAGTTTGCGCAACGTTGTTGCCATTGCTACAGGCATCGTGGTGTCA
CGCTCGTCGTTTGGTATGGCTTCATTCAGCTCCGGTTCCCAACGATCAAGGCGAGTTACATGATCCCCCA
TGTTGTGCAAAAAAGCGGTTAGCTCCTTCGGTCCTCCGATCGTTGTCAGAAGTAAGTTGGCCGCAGTGTT
ATCACTCATGGTTATGGCAGCACTGCATAATTCTCTTACTGTCATGCCATCCGTAAGATGCTTTTCTGTG
ACTGGTGAGTACTCAACCAAGTCATTCTGAGAATAGTGTATGCGGCGACCGAGTTGCTCTTGCCCGGCGT
CAATACGGGATAATACCGCGCCACATAGCAGAACTTTAAAAGTGCTCATCATTGGAAAACGTTCTTCGGG
GCGAAAACTCTCAAGGATCTTACCGCTGTTGAGATCCAGTTCGATGTAACCCACTCGTGCACCCAACTGA
TCTTCAGCATCTTTTACTTTCACCAGCGTTTCTGGGTGAGCAAAAACAGGAAGGCAAAATGCCGCAAAAA
AGGGAATAAGGGCGACACGGAAATGTTGAATACTCATACTCTTCCTTTTTCAATATTATTGAAGCATTTA
TCAGGGTTATTGTCTCATGAGCGGATACATATTTGAATGTATTTAGAAAAATAAACAAATAGGGGTTCCG
CGCACATTTCCCCGAAAAGTGCCACCTGAACGAAGCATCTGTGCTTCATTTTGTAGAACAAAAATGCAAC
GCGAGAGCGCTAATTTTTCAAACAAAGAATCTGAGCTGCATTTTTACAGAACAGAAATGCAACGCGAAAG
CGCTATTTTACCAACGAAGAATCTGTGCTTCATTTTTGTAAAACAAAAATGCAACGCGAGAGCGCTAATT
TTTCAAACAAAGAATCTGAGCTGCATTTTTACAGAACAGAAATGCAACGCGAGAGCGCTATTTTACCAAC
AAAGAATCTATACTTCTTTTTTGTTCTACAAAAATGCATCCCGAGAGCGCTATTTTTCTAACAAAGCATC
TTAGATTACTTTTTTTCTCCTTTGTGCGCTCTATAATGCAGTCTCTTGATAACTTTTTGCACTGTAGGTC
CGTTAAGGTTAGAAGAAGGCTACTTTGGTGTCTATTTTCTCTTCCATAAAAAAAGCCTGACTCCACTTCC
CGCGTTTACTGATTACTAGCGAAGCTGCGGGTGCATTTTTTCAAGATAAAGGCATCCCCGATTATATTCT
ATACCGATGTGGATTGCGCATACTTTGTGAACAGAAAGTGATAGCGTTGATGATTCTTCATTGGTCAGAA
AATTATGAACGGTTTCTTCTATTTTGTCTCTATATACTACGTATAGGAAATGTTTACATTTTCGTATTGT
TTTCGATTCACTCTATGAATAGTTCTTACTACAATTTTTTTGTCTAAAGAGTAATACTAGAGATAAACAT
AAAAAATGTAGAGGTCGAGTTTAGATGCAAGTTCAAGGAGCGAAAGGTGGATGGGTAGGTTATATAGGGA
TATAGCACAGAGATATATAGCAAAGAGATACTTTTGAGCAATGTTTGTGGAAGCGGTATTCGCAATATTT
TAGTAGCTCGTTACAGTCCGGTGCGTTTTTGGTTTTTTGAAAGTGCGTCTTCAGAGCGCTTTTGGTTTTC
AAAAGCGCTCTGAAGTTCCTATACTTTCTAGAGAATAGGAACTTCGGAATAGGAACTTCAAAGCGTTTCC
GAAAACGAGCGCTTCCGAAAATGCAACGCGAGCTGCGCACATACAGCTCACTGTTCACGTCGCACCTATA
TCTGCGTGTTGCCTGTATATATATATACATGAGAAGAACGGCATAGTGCGTGTTTATGCTTAAATGCGTA
CTTATATGCGTCTATTTATGTAGGATGAAAGGTAGTCTAGTACCTCCTGTGATATTATCCCATTCCATGC
GGGGTATCGTATGCTTCCTTCAGCACTACCCTTTAGCTGTTCTATATGCTGCCACTCCTCAATTGGATTA
GTCTCATCCTTCAATGCTATCATTTCCTTTGATATTGGATCATACTAAGAAACCATTATTATCATGACAT
TAACCTATAAAAATAGGCGTATCACGAGGCCCTTTCGTC
Features (pLannotate 1.2.2; 13 found; start..end, strand, type, name):
    175..518     +  promoter       TEF promoter: Ashbya gossypii TEF promoter
    525..1089    +  CDS            NrsR (fragment): nourseothricin acetyltransferase; Streptomyces noursei nat1; confers resistance to nourseothricin
   1097..1294    +  terminator     TEF terminator: Ashbya gossypii TEF terminator
   1365..1435    -  CDS            lacZα (fragment): LacZα fragment of β-galactosidase; lacZ fragment
   1468..1736    +  promoter       SNR52 promoter: promoter for the S. cerevisiae small nucleolar RNA gene SNR52
   1757..1831    +  misc_RNA       gRNA scaffold: guide RNA scaffold for the Streptococcus pyogenes CRISPR/Cas9 system
   1836..1855    +  terminator     SUP4 terminator: transcription terminator for the S. cerevisiae SUP4 tRNA gene
   1888..1945    -  CDS            lacI (fragment): lac repressor; lacI; The lac repressor binds to the lac operator to inhibit transcription in E. coli. This inhibition can be relieved by adding lactose or isopropyl-β-D-thiogalactopyranoside (IPTG).
   2128..2716    -  rep_origin     ori: high-copy-number ColE1/pMB1/pBR322/pUC origin of replication
   2887..3747    -  CDS            AmpR: β-lactamase; bla; confers resistance to ampicillin, carbenicillin, and related antibiotics
   3748..3852    -  promoter       AmpR promoter: bla
   3879..5221    -  rep_origin     2μ ori: yeast 2μ plasmid origin of replication
   5289..35      +  CDS            rop (fragment) (across the origin): Rop protein, which maintains plasmids at low copy number; rop
