[The description below was written by a language model from this plasmid's Addgene catalogue record and pLannotate feature annotations shown in this document.]
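Description:
pCfB3043(gRNA XI-1) is a yeast guide RNA expression plasmid from the EasyClone-MarkerFree toolkit, built to direct Cas9 to cut the Saccharomyces cerevisiae genome at the integration site designated XI-1. It derives from the episomal shuttle vector pESC-Leu, from which the GAL promoters and terminators were removed and the LEU2 marker was replaced by a NatMX cassette. The backbone was also adapted for USER cloning so that the 20 bp targeting sequence can be exchanged. The resulting plasmid is 5,289 bp. In E. coli it replicates at high copy from a ColE1/pUC-type origin and is selected with ampicillin through the β-lactamase gene. In yeast it is maintained by the 2μ origin and selected with nourseothricin, since the nourseothricin acetyltransferase gene is flanked by the Ashbya gossypii TEF promoter and terminator.

The payload is a single guide RNA cassette. The SNR52 small nucleolar RNA promoter, a standard RNA polymerase III promoter for yeast guides, drives the XI-1 spacer fused to the Streptococcus pyogenes Cas9 gRNA scaffold, and transcription stops at the SUP4 tRNA terminator. The short gap between the annotated promoter and scaffold matches the position of the 20 nt spacer. The small lacZα, lacI and rop fragments in the annotation appear to be non-functional backbone remnants.

The plasmid does not encode Cas9, which must be supplied separately. According to the associated toolkit description, the Cas9 cut at XI-1 is used for marker-less integration of genes at that site. The dominant drug marker selects only for the gRNA plasmid itself, not for the integrated DNA.
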