Addgene plasmid #73285: pCfB3043(gRNA XI-1)
Purpose: EasyClone-MarkerFree guiding RNA vector to direct Cas9 to cut at site XI-1
Depositing lab: Irina Borodina. Depositing organization: Danmarks Tekniske Universitet. Publication: EasyClone-MarkerFree: A vector toolkit for marker-less integration of genes into Saccharomyces cerevisiae via CRISPR-Cas9. Jessop-Fabre MM, Jakociunas T, Stovicek V, Dai Z, Jensen MK, Keasling JD, Borodina I. Biotechnol J. 2016 Aug;11(8):1110-7. doi: 10.1002/biot.201600147. Epub 2016 Jun 23. PubMed 27166612.
Backbone
  Vector backbone: pESC-Leu
  Backbone manufacturer: Agilent
  Backbone size w/o insert (bp): 7758
  Total vector size (bp): 5289
  Modifications to backbone: Gal promoters and terminators removed and Leu selectable marker replaced with NatMX marker. Modified to accept enable USER cloning, with the 20bp recognition sequence replaced to target site XI-1 as reported in: Ronda, C., Maury, J., Jakočiūnas, T., Jacobsen, S. A. et al., CrEdit: CRISPR mediated multi-loci gene integration in Saccharomyces cerevisiae. Microb. Cell Fact. 2015, 14, 97.
  Vector type: Yeast Expression, CRISPR ; gRNA
  Selectable markers: nourseothricin
Growth in bacteria
  Bacterial resistance: Ampicillin, 100 μg/mL
  Growth temperature: 37°C
  Growth strain: DH5alpha
  Copy number: High Copy
Gene/Insert
  Gene/Insert name: guiding RNA
  gRNA/shRNA sequence: GCAATGCGATGTTAGTTTAG
  Species: S. cerevisiae (budding yeast)
Terms and licenses: Academic/Nonprofit Terms; Industry Terms: Not Available to Industry
How to cite: pCfB3043(gRNA XI-1) was a gift from Irina Borodina (Addgene plasmid # 73285 ; http://n2t.net/addgene:73285 ; RRID:Addgene_73285)
