>Addgene plasmid #73285 | pCfB3043(gRNA XI-1) | addgene partial sequence | sequence record 166021 | pBRforEco 5'-AATAGGCGTATCACGAGGC-3'
CCTCTGACACATGCAGCTCCCGGAGACGGTCACAGCTTGTCTGTAAGCGGATGCCGGGAGCAGACAAGCC
CGTCAGGGCGCGTCAGCGGGCTGCATTTAAATGATCTGTTTAGCTTGCCTCGTCCCCGCCGGGTCACCCG
GCCAGCGACATGGAGGCCCAGAATACCCTCCTTGACAGTCTTGACGTGCGCAGCTCAGGGGCATGATGTG
ACTGTCGCCCGTACATTTAGCCCATACATCCCCATGTATAATCATTTGCATCCATACATTTTGATGGCCG
CACGGCGCGAAGCAAAAATTACGGCTCCTCGCTGCAGACCTGCGAGCAGGGAAACGCTCCCCTCACAGAC
GCGTTGAATTGTCCCCACGCCGCGCCCCTGTAGAGAAATATAAAAGGTTAGGATTTGCCACTGAGGTTCT
TCTTTCATATACTTCCTTTTAAAATCTTGCTAGGATACAGTTCTCACATCACATCCGAACATAAACAACC
ATGGGTACCACTCTTGACGACACGGCTTACCGGTACCGCACCAGTGTCCCGGGGGACGCCGAGGCCATCG
AGGCACTGGATGGGTCCTTCACCACCGACACCGTTTTCCGCGTCACCACCACCGGGGACGGCTTCACCCT
GCGGGAGGTGCCGGTGGACCCGCCCCTGACCAAGGTGTTCCCCGACGACGAATCGGACGACGAATCGGAC
GACGGGGAGGACGGCGACCCGGACTCCCGGACGTTCGTCGCGTACGGGGACGACGGCGACCTGGCGGGCT
TCGTGGTCGTCTCGTACTCCGGCTGGAACCGCCGGCTGACCGTCGAGGACATCGAGGTCGCCCCGGAGCA
CCGGGGGCACGGGGTCGGGCGCGCGTTGATGGGGCTCGCGACGGAGTTCGCCCGCGAGCGGGGCGCCGGG
CACCTCTGGCTGGAGGTCACCAACGTCAACGCACCGGC
