>Addgene plasmid #73285 | pCfB3043(gRNA XI-1) | addgene partial sequence | sequence record 166022 | pBR322ori-F 5'-GGGAAACGCCTGGTATCTTT-3'
TCTGACTTGAGCGTCGATTTTTGTGATGCTCGTCAGGGGGGCGGAGCCTATGGAAAAACGCCAGCAACGC
GGCCTTTTTACGGTTCCTGGCCTTTTGCTGGCCTTTTGCTCACATGTTCTTTCCTGCGTTATCCCCTGAT
TCTGTGGATAACCGTATTACCGCCTTTGAGTGAGCTGATACCGCTCGCCGCAGCCGAACGACCGAGCGCA
GCGAGTCAGTGAGCGAGGAAGCGGAAGAGCGCCCAATACGCAAACCGCCTCTCCCCGCGCGTTGGCCGAT
TCATTAATGCAGCTGGAATGCACGCGATTAACTAATTACATGACTCGAAGACATAAAAAACAAAAAAAGC
ACCACCGACTCGGTGCCACTTTTTCAAGTTGATAACGGACTAGCCTTATTTTAACTTGCTATTTCTAGCT
CTAAAACCTAAACTAACATCGCATTGCGATCATTTATCTTTCACTGCGGAGAAGTTTCGAACGCCGAAAC
ATGCGCACCAACTTTCACTTCTACAGCGTTTGACCAAAATCTTTTGAACAGAACATTGTAGGGTGTGAAA
AAATGCGCACCTTTACCGCTAGCCCAAGAGGGCACTACAAAATCTAGAGTTGTACTTCAAACGTACATGT
AATCACCTTGTATATACTCGAAAGAAAACATCAAGTTTCTGTATAAATATGAGTGAAAGCATAATCATAC
ATTATCTTTTCAAAGAAGCTCCAGCTTTTGTTCCCTATCGCACGCATTCCAGCTGGCGTAATAGCGAAGA
GGCCCGCACCGATCGCCCTTCCCAACAGTTGCGCAGCCTGAATGGCGAATGGACGCGCCCTGTAGGCGGC
CGCAGCTCGTTTTCGACACTGGATGGCGGCGTTAGTATCGAATCGACAGCAGTATAGCGACCAGCATTCA
CATACGATTGACGCATGATATTACTTTCTGCGCACTTAACTTCGCATCTGGGCAGATGATGTCGAGGCGA
AAAAAAATATAAATCACGCTAACATTTGATTAA
